Addgene plasmid #229248: pXTK011 [Marker_SpcR-StrR-aadA_PartType4]
Purpose: XanthoMoClo Golden Gate Part Plasmid for cloning, contains Marker_SpcR-StrR-aadA_PartType4
Depositing lab: Michael Springer. Depositing organization: Harvard Medical School. Publication: XanthoMoClo horizontal line A Robust Modular Cloning Genetic Toolkit for the Genera Xanthobacter and Roseixanthobacter. Soltysiak MPM, Ory ALH, Lee AD, Christophersen CE, Jalihal AP, Springer M. ACS Synth Biol. 2025 Apr 18;14(4):1173-1190. doi: 10.1021/acssynbio.4c00806. Epub 2025 Mar 13. PubMed 40080684.
Backbone
  Vector backbone: pXTK
  Vector type: Bacterial Expression
Growth in bacteria
  Bacterial resistance: Ampicillin, 100 μg/mL
  Growth temperature: 37°C
  Growth strain: DH5alpha
  Copy number: Low Copy
Gene/Insert
  Gene/Insert name: SpcR-StrR-aadA (alt name: Marker_SpcR-StrR-aadA_PartType4)
  Species: Synthetic
  Cloning method: Restriction Enzyme; 5′ cloning site unknown (unknown if destroyed)
Terms and licenses: Academic/Nonprofit Terms; Industry Terms: Not Available to Industry
How to cite: pXTK011 [Marker_SpcR-StrR-aadA_PartType4] was a gift from Michael Springer (Addgene plasmid # 229248 ; http://n2t.net/addgene:229248 ; RRID:Addgene_229248)
