[The description below was written by a language model from this plasmid's Addgene catalogue record and pLannotate feature annotations shown in this document.]
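Description:
pXTK011 is a Golden Gate part plasmid from the XanthoMoClo modular cloning toolkit, which was built for genetic engineering of the bacterial genera Xanthobacter and Roseixanthobacter. It stores a single standardized module, a "Part Type 4" selectable marker, in the pXTK backbone so that the marker can be released and combined with other toolkit parts in hierarchical assemblies. The plasmid is about 3.8 kb and is maintained in E. coli under ampicillin selection. This is provided by a TEM-type bla gene driven by its own AmpR promoter and followed by a bacteriophage fd terminator. Replication relies on a ColE1/pMB1-family origin. The annotation describes this origin as high copy, whereas the catalogue entry lists the plasmid as low copy, and the record does not resolve this discrepancy.

The payload is the aadA gene, which encodes an aminoglycoside adenylyltransferase that confers resistance to both spectinomycin and streptomycin. The full-length coding sequence is flanked by fragments of an integrase gene (on the opposite strand), a short piece of a gentamicin acetyltransferase gene, and part of qacE. This arrangement resembles the integron context in which aadA cassettes are naturally found. It suggests that the marker was carried over with its native surrounding sequence, which may supply its promoter, since no dedicated promoter for aadA is annotated. The fragments are not expected to encode functional proteins. The record does not annotate the Type IIS restriction sites or the overhangs that define the part position, and the cloning sites are listed as unknown. The plasmid serves as the source of a spectinomycin/streptomycin resistance module for building selectable vectors within this toolkit.
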