Features (pLannotate 1.2.2; 8 found; start..end, strand, type, name):
      1..589     +  rep_origin     ori: high-copy-number ColE1/pMB1/pBR322/pUC origin of replication
    776..1348    -  CDS            int (fragment) (sequence partly withheld): INT2_ECOLX - Protein inferred from homology: Swiss-Prot protein existence level 3. Putative integrase believed to be involved in the insertion of antibiotic resistance genes into plasmids and transposons. From Escherichia coli.
   1434..1490    +  CDS            GmR (fragment): gentamycin acetyltransferase; aacC1; confers resistance to gentamycin
   1497..2288    +  CDS            SmR: aminoglycoside adenylyltransferase (Murphy, 1985); aadA; confers resistance to spectinomycin and streptomycin
   2452..2541    +  CDS            qacE (fragment): QACE_ECOLX - Protein inferred from homology: Swiss-Prot protein existence level 3. Multidrug exporter. Is implicated for the resistance to bacteriocidal quaternary ammonium compounds. From Escherichia coli.
   2740..2831    +  promoter       AmpR promoter: bla
   2832..3689    +  CDS            bla: BLAT_ECOLX - Experimental evidence at protein level: Swiss-Prot protein existence level 1. TEM-type are the most prevalent beta-lactamases in enterobacteria; they hydrolyze the beta-lactam bond in susceptible beta-lactam antibiotics, thus conferring resistance to penicillins and cephalosporins. TEM-3 and TEM-4 are capable of hydrolyzing cefotaxime and ceftazidime. TEM-5 is capable of hydrolyzing ceftazidime. TEM-6 is capable of hydrolyzing ceftazidime and aztreonam. TEM-8/CAZ-2, TEM- 16/CAZ-7 and TEM-24/CAZ-6 are markedly active against ceftazidime. IRT- 4 shows resistance to beta-lactamase in
   3696..3735    +  terminator     fd terminator: central terminator from bacteriophage fd (Otsuka and Kunisawa, 1982)
>Addgene plasmid #229248 | pXTK011 [Marker_SpcR-StrR-aadA_PartType4] | addgene full sequence | sequence record 467555 | Addgene NGS Result
TTGAGATCCTTTTTTTCTGCGCGTAATCTGCTGCTTGCAAACAAAAAAACCACCGCTACCAGCGGTGGTT
TGTTTGCCGGATCAAGAGCTACCAACTCTTTTTCCGAAGGTAACTGGCTTCAGCAGAGCGCAGATACCAA
ATACTGTTCTTCTAGTGTAGCCGTAGTTAGGCCACCACTTCAAGAACTCTGTAGCACCGCCTACATACCT
CGCTCTGCTAATCCTGTTACCAGTGGCTGCTGCCAGTGGCGATAAGTCGTGTCTTACCGGGTTGGACTCA
AGACGATAGTTACCGGATAAGGCGCAGCGGTCGGGCTGAACGGGGGGTTCGTGCACACAGCCCAGCTTGG
AGCGAACGACCTACACCGAACTGAGATACCTACAGCGTGAGCTATGAGAAAGCGCCACGCTTCCCGAAGG
GAGAAAGGCGGACAGGTATCCGGTAAGCGGCAGGGTCGGAACAGGAGAGCGCACGAGGGAGCTTCCAGGG
GGAAACGCCTGGTATCTTTATAGTCCTGTCGGGTTTCGCCACCTCTGACTTGAGCGTCGATTTTTGTGAT
GCTCGTCAGGGGGGCGGAGCCTATGGAAAAACGCCAGCAACGCGAGTCGGTCTCTTGGCCCGGGGATCCG
GTGATTGATTGAGCAAGCTTTATGCTTGTAAACCGTTTTGTGAAAAAATTTTTAAAATAAAAAAGGGGAC
CTCTAGGGTCCCCAATTAATTAGTAATATAATCTATTAAAGGTCATTCAAAAGGTCATCCACCGGATCAA
TTCCCCTGCTCGCGCAGGCTGGGTGCCAAGCTCTCGGGTAACATCAAGGCCCGATCCTTGGAGCCCTTGC
CCTCCCGTACGATGATCGT
[255 nt withheld, positions 860-1114]
CGTGGAGCCCGAAACCTTGCGCTCGTTCGCCAGCCAGGACAGAAATGCCTCGACTTCGCTGCTGCCCAAG
GTTGCCGGGTGACGCACACCGTGGAAACGGATGAAGGCACGAACCCAGTGGACATAAGCCTGTTCGGTTC
GTAAGCTGTAATGCAAGTAGCGTATGCGCTCACGCAACTGGTCCAGAACCTTGACCGAACGCAGCGGTGG
TAACGGCGCAGTGGCGGTTTTCATGGCTTGTTATGACTGTTTTTTTGGGGTACAGTCTATGCCTCGGGCA
TCCAAGCAGCAAGCGCGTTACGCCGTGGGTCGATGTTTGATGTTATGGAGCAGCAACGATGTTACGCAGC
AGGGCAGTCGCCCTAAAACAAAGTTAAACATCATGAGGGAAGCGGTGATCGCCGAAGTATCGACTCAACT
ATCAGAGGTAGTTGGCGTCATCGAGCGCCATCTCGAACCGACGTTGCTGGCCGTACATTTGTACGGCTCC
GCAGTGGATGGCGGCCTGAAGCCACACAGTGATATTGATTTGCTGGTTACGGTGACCGTAAGGCTTGATG
AAACAACGCGGCGAGCTTTGATCAACGACCTTTTGGAAACTTCGGCTTCCCCTGGAGAGAGCGAGATTCT
CCGCGCTGTAGAAGTCACCATTGTTGTGCACGACGACATCATTCCGTGGCGTTATCCAGCTAAGCGCGAA
CTGCAATTTGGAGAATGGCAGCGCAATGACATTCTTGCAGGTATCTTCGAGCCAGCCACGATCGACATTG
ATCTGGCTATCTTGCTGACAAAAGCAAGAGAACATAGCGTTGCCTTGGTAGGTCCAGCGGCGGAGGAACT
CTTTGATCCGGTTCCTGAACAGGATCTATTTGAGGCGCTAAATGAAACCTTAACGCTATGGAACTCGCCG
CCCGACTGGGCTGGCGATGAGCGAAATGTAGTGCTTACGTTGTCCCGCATTTGGTACAGCGCAGTAACCG
GCAAAATCGCGCCGAAGGATGTCGCTGCCGACTGGGCAATGGAGCGCCTGCCGGCCCAGTATCAGCCCGT
CATACTTGAAGCTAGACAGGCTTATCTTGGACAAGAAGAAGATCGCTTGGCCTCGCGCGCAGATCAGTTG
GAAGAATTTGTCCACTACGTGAAAGGCGAGATCACCAAGGTAGTCGGCAAATAATGTCTAACAATTCGTT
CAAGCCGACGCCGCTTCGCGGCGCGGCTTAACTCAAGCGTTAGATGCACTAAGCACATAATTGCTCACAG
CCAAACTATCAGGTCAAGTCTGCTTTTATTATTTTTAAGCGTGCATAATAAGCCCTACACAAATTGGGAG
ATATATCATGAAAGGCTGGCTTTTTCTTGTTATCGCAATAGTTGGCGAAGTAATCGCAACATCCGCATTA
AAATCTAGCGAGGGCTTTACTAAGCTGATCCGGTGGATGACCTTTTGAATGACCTTTAATAGATTATATT
ACTAATTAATTGGGGACCCTAGAGGTCCCCTTTTTTATTTTAAAAATTTTTTCACAAAACGGTTTACAAG
CATAAAGCTTGCTCAATCAATCACCGGATCCAACGTGAGACCAGAGTAGCCCGCCTAATGAGCGGGCTTT
TTTTTAATTCCCCTATTTGTTTATTTTTCTAAATACATTCAAATATGTATCCGCTCATGAGACAATAACC
CTGATAAATGCTTCAATAATATTGAAAAAGGAAGAGTATGAGCATTCAGCATTTTCGTGTGGCGCTGATT
CCGTTTTTTGCGGCGTTTTGCCTGCCGGTGTTTGCGCATCCGGAAACCCTGGTGAAAGTGAAAGATGCGG
AAGATCAACTGGGTGCGCGCGTGGGCTATATTGAACTGGATCTGAACAGCGGCAAAATTCTGGAATCTTT
TCGTCCGGAAGAACGTTTTCCGATGATGAGCACCTTTAAAGTGCTGCTGTGCGGTGCGGTTCTGAGCCGT
GTGGATGCGGGCCAGGAACAACTGGGCCGTCGTATTCATTATAGCCAGAACGATCTGGTGGAATATAGCC
CGGTGACCGAAAAACATCTGACCGATGGCATGACCGTGCGTGAACTGTGCAGCGCGGCGATTACCATGAG
CGATAACACCGCGGCGAACCTGCTGCTGACGACCATTGGCGGTCCGAAAGAACTGACCGCGTTTCTGCAT
AACATGGGCGATCATGTGACCCGTCTGGATCGTTGGGAACCGGAACTGAACGAAGCGATTCCGAACGATG
AACGTGATACCACCATGCCGGCAGCAATGGCGACCACCCTGCGTAAACTGCTGACGGGTGAGCTGCTGAC
CCTGGCAAGCCGCCAGCAACTGATTGATTGGATGGAAGCGGATAAAGTGGCGGGTCCGCTGCTGCGTAGC
GCGCTGCCGGCTGGCTGGTTTATTGCGGATAAAAGCGGTGCGGGCGAACGTGGCAGCCGTGGCATTATTG
CGGCGCTGGGCCCGGATGGTAAACCGAGCCGTATTGTGGTGATTTATACCACCGGCAGCCAGGCGACGAT
GGATGAACGTAACCGTCAGATTGCGGAAATTGGCGCGAGCCTGATTAAACATTGGTAAACCGATACAATT
AAAGGCTCCTTTTGGAGCCTTTTTTTTTGGACGACCCTTGTCAGATCAAAGGATCTTC
